>Addgene plasmid #68708 | Cas9/pTREX-n | depositor full sequence | sequence record 123989 | In silico cloning of Cas9-HA-2xNLS-GFP fusion gene with mutation C4239T to eliminate a BamHI site, into pTREX-n vector.
CACCTAAATTGTAAGCGTTAATATTTTGTTAAAATTCGCGTTAAATTTTTGTTAAATCAGCTCATTTTTT
AACCAATAGGCCGAAATCGGCAAAATCCCTTATAAATCAAAAGAATAGACCGAGATAGGGT
[37 nt withheld, positions 132-168]
AAAGAACGTGGACTCCAACGTCAAAGG
[49 nt withheld, positions 196-244]
T
[91 nt withheld, positions 246-336]
G
[124 nt withheld, positions 338-461]
CCCATTCGCCATTCAGGCTGCGCAACTGTTGGGAAGGGCGATCGGTGCGGGCCTCTTCGCTATTACGCCA
GCTGGCGAAAGGGGGATGTGCTGCAAGGCGATTAAGTTGGGTAACGCCAGGGTTTTCCCAGTCACGACGT
TGTAAAACGACGGCCAGTGAATTGTAATACGACTCACTATAGGGCGAATTGGAGCTCGGTGCACCCTGGG
ATATTTGCGCACCCACCTTTCCCGTCGCAATCGGCGCCGTCCGAACGCGGAAATGTTCCGAGAATAATAC
GGCTGGGCTGCGCCGCGCGTTCCCCGCGTGAACCAACTATTGTGCGATGTGCAGCATCCTATTGTGGTGC
TTTACCGCACACCAGTTTCCTTGCGGGGCTTATTTGGTGTGTTGGATTTTTAATTTTTTGATGATTCGGA
GGAATTTTTTGCAATTTTTGGGTACCCCTAAAAAAATTTTGGAGTTTCCGGGGTTCGATCCAACTTGTGC
TTTTTTAACCGTCCATTTGTGTCTAGTACATCATGGAGCGGTATTCTCTCCGGTGGCCCAGGTGGCGTCG
GAAGGAATCGGTGTCCCTCAGGATGTTTGGTTTTTCGTTTTTTTTTTTGCGGTCTTTTGTTTCGCATCGC
CGTATCGTGTGCGGCGCGACCTTCTTTTTGGCTCATTGGTCAGTGAGGTTTATAATAAAGTGGATCATTT
GGGTTTTTGGCCCTTTGCGGCGCACCCGCGGAATGGGGGAGGGATTTTCATATAATTGTAGTGTACACAT
TGTGTGTGGGTCGCAAAATGTCATGCCGTGTGCAATGTTTATTTGCGTGCTGTGCGTGTCCTTTTGTGAT
TCCACCACTTGTGTGTATTTTACCTTATCGTCTCTCCCTGCCGTTGGCTGTGCGTGAATTGTGCTTCGCA
TTCGTGGGAAATCAAAAGGGGAATCAACGTGTTCTTTTTTTTTCAGAAGGGGAGTCAAAGCGCCGTGTGG
ATGCCAAGTCTGTGCAAGAGTTCTAGTGGATCCCCCAACGAGTTTCTTCAAAATATGCAGCGGATTCACT
AAGAAACATTTTCACGCACGAAAGCGAAATTATTATGATTGTTATTATAATACTTTTTCTTTGTTGTTTT
ATCCACTTATTATTGTTGTGTTAAATTGTTTTTACCTTTTTTCTTTTCCAACTTCTTTTATGATGTCTTT
TCTTTTTTTTTTTTGCTCTATAAGTTGTCTTGTCTAGAATGGACAAGAAGTACAGCATCGGCCTGGACAT
CGGCACCAACTCTGTGGGCTGGGCCGTGATCACCGACGAGTACAAGGTGCCCAGCAAGAAATTCAAGGTG
CTGGGCAACACCGACCGGCACAGCATCAAGAAGAACCTGATCGGCGCCCTGCTGTTCGACAGCGGAGAAA
CAGCCGAGGCCACCCGGCTGAAGAGAACCGCCAGAAGAAGATACACCAGACGGAAGAACCGGATCTGCTA
TCTGCAAGAGATCTTCAGCAACGAGATGGCCAAGGTGGACGACAGCTTCTTCCACAGACTGGAAGAGTCC
TTCCTGGTGGAAGAGGATAAGAAGCACGAGCGGCACCCCATCTTCGGCAACATCGTGGACGAGGTGGCCT
ACCACGAGAAGTACCCCACCATCTACCACCTGAGAAAGAAACTGGTGGACAGCACCGACAAGGCCGACCT
GCGGCTGATCTATCTGGCCCTGGCCCACATGATCAAGTTCCGGGGCCACTTCCTGATCGAGGGCGACCTG
AACCCCGACAACAGCGACGTGGACAAGCTGTTCATCCAGCTGGTGCAGACCTACAACCAGCTGTTCGAGG
AAAACCCCATCAACGCCAGCGGCGTGGACGCCAAGGCCATCCTGTCTGCCAGACTGAGCAAGAGCAGACG
GCTGGAAAATCTGATCGCCCAGCTGCCCGGCGAGAAGAAGAATGGCCTGTTCGGCAACCTGATTGCCCTG
AGCCTGGGCCTGACCCCCAACTTCAAGAGCAACTTCGACCTGGCCGAGGATGCCAAACTGCAGCTGAGCA
AGGACACCTACGACGACGACCTGGACAACCTGCTGGCCCAGATCGGCGACCAGTACGCCGACCTGTTTCT
GGCCGCCAAGAACCTGTCCGACGCCATCCTGCTGAGCGACATCCTGAGAGTGAACACCGAGATCACCAAG
GCCCCCCTGAGCGCCTCTATGATCAAGAGATACGACGAGCACCACCAGGACCTGACCCTGCTGAAAGCTC
TCGTGCGGCAGCAGCTGCCTGAGAAGTACAAAGAGATTTTCTTCGACCAGAGCAAGAACGGCTACGCCGG
CTACATCGATGGCGGAGCCAGCCAGGAAGAGTTCTACAAGTTCATCAAGCCCATCCTGGAAAAGATGGAC
GGCACCGAGGAACTGCTCGTGAAGCTGAACAGAGAGGACCTGCTGCGGAAGCAGCGGACCTTCGACAACG
GCAGCATCCCCCACCAGATCCACCTGGGAGAGCTGCACGCCATTCTGCGGCGGCAGGAAGATTTTTACCC
ATTCCTGAAGGACAACCGGGAAAAGATCGAGAAGATCCTGACCTTCCGCATCCCCTACTACGTGGGCCCT
CTGGCCAGGGGAAACAGCAGATTCGCCTGGATGACCAGAAAGAGCGAGGAAACCATCACCCCCTGGAACT
TCGAGGAAGTGGTGGACAAGGGCGCCAGCGCCCAGAGCTTCATCGAGCGGATGACCAACTTCGATAAGAA
CCTGCCCAACGAGAAGGTGCTGCCCAAGCACAGCCTGCTGTACGAGTACTTCACCGTGTACAACGAGCTG
ACCAAAGTGAAATACGTGACCGAGGGAATGAGAAAGCCCGCCTTCCTGAGCGGCGAGCAGAAAAAAGCCA
TCGTGGACCTGCTGTTCAAGACCAACCGGAAAGTGACCGTGAAGCAGCTGAAAGAGGACTACTTCAAGAA
AATCGAGTGCTTCGACTCCGTGGAAATCTCCGGCGTGGAAGATCGGTTCAACGCCTCCCTGGGCACATAC
CACGATCTGCTGAAAATTATCAAGGACAAGGACTTCCTGGACAATGAGGAAAACGAGGACATTCTGGAAG
ATATCGTGCTGACCCTGACACTGTTTGAGGACAGAGAGATGATCGAGGAACGGCTGAAAACCTATGCCCA
CCTGTTCGACGACAAAGTGATGAAGCAGCTGAAGCGGCGGAGATACACCGGCTGGGGCAGGCTGAGCCGG
AAGCTGATCAACGGCATCCGGGACAAGCAGTCCGGCAAGACAATCCTGGATTTCCTGAAGTCCGACGGCT
TCGCCAACAGAAACTTCATGCAGCTGATCCACGACGACAGCCTGACCTTTAAAGAGGACATCCAGAAAGC
CCAGGTGTCCGGCCAGGGCGATAGCCTGCACGAGCACATTGCCAATCTGGCCGGCAGCCCCGCCATTAAG
AAGGGCATCCTGCAGACAGTGAAGGTGGTGGACGAGCTCGTGAAAGTGATGGGCCGGCACAAGCCCGAGA
ACATCGTGATCGAAATGGCCAGAGAGAACCAGACCACCCAGAAGGGACAGAAGAACAGCCGCGAGAGAAT
GAAGCGGATCGAAGAGGGCATCAAAGAGCTGGGCAGCCAGATCCTGAAAGAACACCCCGTGGAAAACACC
CAGCTGCAGAACGAGAAGCTGTACCTGTACTACCTGCAGAATGGGCGGGATATGTACGTGGACCAGGAAC
TGGACATCAACCGGCTGTCCGACTACGATGTGGACCATATCGTGCCTCAGAGCTTTCTGAAGGACGACTC
CATCGATAACAAAGTGCTGACTCGGAGCGACAAGAACCGGGGCAAGAGCGACAACGTGCCCTCCGAAGAG
GTCGTGAAGAAGATGAAGAACTACTGGCGCCAGCTGCTGAATGCCAAGCTGATTACCCAGAGGAAGTTCG
ACAATCTGACCAAGGCCGAGAGAGGCGGCCTGAGCGAACTGGATAAGGCCGGCTTCATCAAGAGACAGCT
GGTGGAAACCCGGCAGATCACAAAGCACGTGGCACAGATCCTGGACTCCCGGATGAACACTAAGTACGAC
GAGAACGACAAACTGATCCGGGAAGTGAAAGTGATCACCCTGAAGTCCAAGCTGGTGTCCGATTTCCGGA
AGGATTTCCAGTTTTACAAAGTGCGCGAGATCAACAACTACCACCACGCCCACGACGCCTACCTGAACGC
CGTCGTGGGAACCGCCCTGATCAAAAAGTACCCTAAGCTGGAAAGCGAGTTCGTGTACGGCGACTACAAG
GTGTACGACGTGCGGAAGATGATCGCCAAGAGCGAGCAGGAAATCGGCAAGGCTACCGCCAAGTACTTCT
TCTACAGCAACATCATGAACTTTTTCAAGACCGAGATTACCCTGGCCAACGGCGAGATCCGGAAGCGGCC
TCTGATCGAGACAAACGGCGAAACAGGCGAGATCGTGTGGGATAAGGGCCGGGACTTTGCCACCGTGCGG
AAAGTGCTGTCTATGCCCCAAGTGAATATCGTGAAAAAGACCGAGGTGCAGACAGGCGGCTTCAGCAAAG
AGTCTATCCTGCCCAAGAGGAACAGCGACAAGCTGATCGCCAGAAAGAAGGACTGGGACCCTAAGAAGTA
CGGCGGCTTCGACAGCCCCACCGTGGCCTATTCTGTGCTGGTGGTGGCCAAAGTGGAAAAGGGCAAGTCC
AAGAAACTGAAGAGTGTGAAAGAGCTGCTGGGGATCACCATCATGGAAAGAAGCAGCTTCGAGAAGAATC
CCATCGACTTTCTGGAAGCCAAGGGCTACAAAGAAGTGAAAAAGGACCTGATCATCAAGCTGCCTAAGTA
CTCCCTGTTCGAGCTGGAAAACGGCCGGAAGAGAATGCTGGCCTCTGCCGGCGAACTGCAGAAGGGAAAC
GAACTGGCCCTGCCCTCCAAATATGTGAACTTCCTGTACCTGGCCAGCCACTATGAGAAGCTGAAGGGCT
CCCCCGAGGATAATGAGCAGAAACAGCTGTTTGTGGAACAGCACAAACACTACCTGGACGAGATCATCGA
GCAGATCAGCGAGTTCTCCAAGAGAGTGATCCTGGCCGACGCTAATCTGGACAAGGTGCTGAGCGCCTAC
AACAAGCACAGAGACAAGCCTATCAGAGAGCAGGCCGAGAATATCATCCACCTGTTTACCCTGACCAATC
TGGGAGCCCCTGCCGCCTTCAAGTACTTTGACACCACCATCGACCGGAAGAGGTACACCAGCACCAAAGA
GGTGCTGGACGCCACCCTGATCCACCAGAGCATCACCGGCCTGTACGAGACACGGATCGACCTGTCTCAG
CTGGGAGGCGACGCCTATCCCTATGACGTGCCCGATTATGCCAGCCTGGGCAGCGGCTCCCCCAAGAAAA
AACGCAAGGTGGAAGATCCTAAGAAAAAGCGGAAAGTGGACGGCATTGGTAGTGGGAGCAACGGCAGCAG
CGGATCTGTGAGCAAGGGCGAGGAGCTGTTCACCGGGGTGGTGCCCATCCTGGTCGAGCTGGACGGCGAC
GTAAACGGCCACAAGTTCAGCGTGCGCGGCGAGGGCGAGGGCGATGCCACCAACGGCAAGCTGACCCTGA
AGTTCATCTGCACCACCGGCAAGCTGCCCGTGCCCTGGCCCACCCTCGTGACCACCCTGACCTACGGCGT
GCAGTGCTTCAGCCGCTACCCCGACCACATGAAGCAGCACGACTTCTTCAAGTCCGCCATGCCCGAAGGC
TACGTCCAGGAGCGCACCATCTCCTTCAAGGACGACGGCACCTACAAGACCCGCGCCGAGGTGAAGTTCG
AGGGCGACACCCTGGTGAACCGCATCGAGCTGAAGGGCATCGACTTCAAGGAGGACGGCAACATCCTGGG
GCACAAGCTGGAGTACAACTTCAACAGCCACAACGTCTATATCACGGCCGACAAGCAGAAGAACGGCATC
AAGGCGAACTTCAAGATCCGCCACAACGTCGAGGACGGCAGCGTGCAGCTCGCCGACCACTACCAGCAGA
ACACCCCCATCGGCGACGGCCCCGTGCTGCTGCCCGACAACCACTACCTGAGCACCCAGTCCAAGCTGAG
CAAAGACCCCAACGAGAAGCGCGATCACATGGTCCTGCTGGAGTTCGTGACCGCCGCCGGGATCACTCTC
GGCATGGACGAGCTGTACAAGTAGAAGCTTATCGATACCGTCGACCTCGAGCCATTTACGACTCCAAGGC
AACGCTGCAGAACAACCTGCCGAAGGAGCGCCGCTTCTTCAAGATTGTGTCGTGGTACGACAACGAGTGG
GGATACTCCCACCGCGTGGTGGACCTTGTACGCCACATGGCCTCGAAGGATCGTTCGGCAAGGTTGTAGG
CGTGGCGATGACTTCAGGTCTTTCTTTTGCGAATAGGGATCTTATAATACACGATGCGTGTCCCGTGATG
ATCGTTACCGGTGCTGCCACGATCCAATTGACACAGCGTCAAGAGCAAAACAATTTTACTTTTCCCTTTA
AGGACAACAACAAAAAAATATATAACTTTTTTTTCTTTTTTTTTTTTTTTTGAAATTATATTTATGGTCA
TCTTTGGGAAACAAAAAGCAGCAATTTAATGATGCGGAAGGATGAGTGAAATAATGTTTAATCAATGTAC
GAGGATTTGGGGTATTGCAAGGAAAATGTAGATGATTTAATTGGGTGTGTGATGCAGCTTGTGGTAATTT
TTGCTCACTTCCCTTTTTGCCACATCTTTTTAGTTTTTCTGCTTTTCTTTCCCCATTATTCCACTTGTCT
CTCTTTTCCCACGTTTCCTGCACGAATGCAGAAAGTGATATTTTTACTTTGAAAGCCATCTACCAACAAC
AATTACATTGAACAGAATTTGGGATTGCGAATTAATTCCTGCAGCCCCGCGTGTGGCCTCGAACACCGAG
CGACCCTGCAGCCAATATGGGATCGGCCATTGAACAAGATGGATTGCACGCAGGTTCTCCGGCCGCTTGG
GTGGAGAGGCTATTCGGCTATGACTGGGCACAACAGACAATCGGCTGCTCTGATGCCGCCGTGTTCCGGC
TGTCAGCGCAGGGGCGCCCGGTTCTTTTTGTCAAGACCGACCTGTCCGGTGCCCTGAATGAACTGCAGGA
CGAGGCAGCGCGGCTATCGTGGCTGGCCACGACGGGCGTTCCTTGCGCAGCTGTGCTCGACGTTGTCACT
GAAGCGGGAAGGGACTGGCTGCTATTGGGCGAAGTGCCGGGGCAGGATCTCCTGTCATCTCACCTTGCTC
CTGCCGAGAAAGTATCCATCATGGCTGATGCAATGCGGCGGCTGCATACGCTTGATCCGGCTACCTGCCC
ATTCGACCACCAAGCGAAACATCGCATCGAGCGAGCACGTACTCGGATGGAAGCCGGTCTTGTCGATCAG
GATGATCTGGACGAAGAGCATCAGGGGCTCGCGCCAGCCGAACTGTTCGCCAGGCTCAAGGCGCGCATGC
CCGACGGCGAGGATCTCGTCGTGACCCATGGCGATGCCTGCTTGCCGAATATCATGGTGGAAAATGGCCG
CTTTTCTGGATTCATCGACTGTGGCCGGCTGGGTGTGGCGGACCGCTATCAGGACATAGCGTTGGCTACC
CGTGATATTGCTGAAGAGCTTGGCGGCGAATGGGCTGACCGCTTCCTCGTGCTTTACGGTATCGCCGCTC
CCGATTCGCAGCGCATCGCCTTCTATCGCCTTCTTGACGAGTTCTTCTGAGGGGATCGATCCGGAACAAC
CTGCCGAAGGAGCGCCGCTTCTTCAAGATTGTGTCGTGGTACGACAACGAGTGGGGATACTCCCACCGCG
TGGTGGACCTTGTACGCCACATGGCCTCGAAGGATCGTTCGGCAAGGTTGTAGGCGTGGCGATGACTTCA
GGTCTTTCTTTTGCGAATAGGGATCTTATAATACACGATGCGTGTCCCGTGATGATCGTTACCGGTGCTG
CCACGATCCAAGTGACACAGTGTCAAGAGCAAAACAATTTTACTTTTCCCTTTAAGGACAACAACAAAAA
AATATATAACTTTTTTTTCTTTTTTTTTTTTTGAAATTATATTTATGGTCATCTTTGGGAAACAAAAAGC
AGCAATTTAATGATGCGGAAGGATGAGTGAAATAATGTTTAATCAATGTACGAGGATTTGGGGTATTGCA
AGGAAAATGTAGATGATTTAGTTGGGTGTATGATGCAGCTTGTGGTAATTTTTTACAACTTTGCGTTATT
GGAAGATTTTGGTTGTTCAGTTTCTTTTTGTTTATAACTGACTGTTTTAATTTAGTGTGATTTTTTTTTT
TTAAGGATTTAAGCTGTTTTTCTTTTTTTTTCTTTTTCTTCACTGATGGTGTTTAAGGTGTAGTTTAGTG
TTTGTGCATTATGCGTCGTAGTGTTGTTGTTCTTTGGACTTTTTCGAACAATACTGGGCATTATAGCCCA
CCTGTGTATATGCCGCTAGAGTATGCTAGCCGTGTGGGTACCCAGCTTTTGTTCCCTTTAGTGAGGGTTA
ATTTCGAGCTTGGCGTAATCATGGTCATAGCTGTTTCCTGTGTGAAATTGTTATCCGCTCACAATTCCAC
ACAACATACGAGCCGGAAGCATAAAGTGTAAAGCCTGGGGTGCCTAATGAGTGAGCTAACTCACATTAAT
TGCGTTGCGCTCACTGCCCGCTTTCCAGTCGGGAAACCTGTCGTGCCAGCTGCATTAATGAATCGGCCAA
CGCGCGGGGAGAGGCGGTTTGCGTATTGGGCGCTCTTCCGCTTCCTCGCTCACTGACTCGCTGCGCTCGG
TCGTTCGGCTGCGGCGAGCGGTATCAGCTCACTCAAAGGCGGTAATACGGTTATCCACAGAATCAGGGGA
TAACGCAGGAAAGAACATGTGAGCAAAAGGCCAGCAAAAGGCCAGGAACCGTAAAAAGGCCGCGTTGCTG
GCGTTTTTCCATAGGCTCCGCCCCCCTGACGAGCATCACAAAAATCGACGCTCAAGTCAGAGGTGGCGAA
ACCCGACAGGACTATAAAGATACCAGGCGTTTCCCCCTGGAAGCTCCCTCGTGCGCTCTCCTGTTCCGAC
CCTGCCGCTTACCGGATACCTGTCCGCCTTTCTCCCTTCGGGAAGCGTGGCGCTTTCTCATAGCTCACGC
TGTAGGTATCTCAGTTCGGTGTAGGTCGTTCGCTCCAAGCTGGGCTGTGTGCACGAACCCCCCGTTCAGC
CCGACCGCTGCGCCTTATCCGGTAACTATCGTCTTGAGTCCAACCCGGTAAGACACGACTTATCGCCACT
GGCAGCAGCCACTGGTAACAGGATTAGCAGAGCGAGGTATGTAGGCGGTGCTACAGAGTTCTTGAAGTGG
TGGCCTAACTACGGCTACACTAGAAGGACAGTATTTGGTATCTGCGCTCTGCTGAAGCCAGTTACCTTCG
GAAAAAGAGTTGGTAGCTCTTGATCCGGCAAACAAACCACCGCTGGTAGCGGTGGTTTTTTTGTTTGCAA
GCAGCAGATTACGCGCAGAAAAAAAGGATCTCAAGAAGATCCTTTGATCTTTTCTACGGGGTCTGACGCT
CAGTGGAACGAAAACTCACGTTAAGGGATTTTGGTCATGAGATTATCAAAAAGGATCTTCACCTAGATCC
TTTTAAATTAAAAATGAAGTTTTAAATCAATCTAAAGTATATATGAGTAAACTTGGTCTGACAGTTACCA
ATGCTTAATCAGTGAGGCACCTATCTCAGCGATCTGTCTATTTCGTTCATCCATAGTTGCCTGACTCCCC
GTCGTGTAGATAACTACGATACGGGAGGGCTTACCATCTGGCCCCAGTGCTGCAATGATACCGCGAGACC
CACGCTCACCGGCTCCAGATTTATCAGCAATAAACCAGCCAGCCGGAAGGGCCGAGCGCAGAAGTGGTCC
TGCAACTTTATCCGCCTCCATCCAGTCTATTAATTGTTGCCGGGAAGCTAGAGTAAGTAGTTCGCCAGTT
AATAGTTTGCGCAACGTTGTTGCCATTGCTACAGGCATCGTGGTGTCACGCTCGTCGTTTGGTATGGCTT
CATTCAGCTCCGGTTCCCAACGATCAAGGCGAGTTACATGATCCCCCATGTTGTGCAAAAAAGCGGTTAG
CTCCTTCGGTCCTCCGATCGTTGTCAGAAGTAAGTTGGCCGCAGTGTTATCACTCATGGTTATGGCAGCA
CTGCATAATTCTCTTACTGTCATGCCATCCGTAAGATGCTTTTCTGTGACTGGTGAGTACTCAACCAAGT
CATTCTGAGAATAGTGTATGCGGCGACCGAGTTGCTCTTGCCCGGCGTCAATACGGGATAATACCGCGCC
ACATAGCAGAACTTTAAAAGTGCTCATCATTGGAAAACGTTCTTCGGGGCGAAAACTCTCAAGGATCTTA
CCGCTGTTGAGATCCAGTTCGATGTAACCCACTCGTGCACCCAACTGATCTTCAGCATCTTTTACTTTCA
CCAGCGTTTCTGGGTGAGCAAAAACAGGAAGGCAAAATGCCGCAAAAAAGGGAATAAGGGCGACACGGAA
ATGTTGAATACTCATACTCTTCCTTTTTCAATATTATTGAAGCATTTATCAGGGTTATTGTCTCATGAGC
GGATACATATTTGAATGTATTTAGAAAAATAAACAAATAGGGGTTCCGCGCACATTTCCCCGAAAAGTGC
Features (pLannotate 1.2.2; 20 found; start..end, strand, type, name):
     33..461     -  rep_origin     f1 ori (sequence partly withheld): f1 bacteriophage origin of replication; arrow indicates direction of (+) strand synthesis
    466..623     -  CDS            lacZα (fragment): LacZα fragment of β-galactosidase; lacZ fragment
    626..644     +  promoter       T7 promoter: promoter for bacteriophage T7 RNA polymerase
   1690..5793    +  CDS            cas9: CAS9_STRP1 - Also known as csn1 From Streptococcus pyogenes serotype M1.
   5929..6644    +  CDS            SiriusGFP (fragment): enhanced GFP (EGFP) derivative that exhibits robust folding and enhanced photostability (Zhong et al., 2019) mammalian codon-optimized
   6646..6672    +  misc_feature   MCS (fragment): pBluescript multiple cloning site
   6672..6827    +  CDS            G3PG_TRYCR (fragment): Experimental evidence at protein level: Swiss-Prot protein existence level 1. From Trypanosoma cruzi.
   6997..7022    -  promoter       Act1 promoter (fragment): rice actin promoter
   7369..7403    +  promoter       Mini-TK promoter (fragment): minimal herpes simplex virus (HSV) thymidine kinase promoter
   7408..8211    +  CDS            NeoR/KanR: aminoglycoside phosphotransferase from Tn5; aph(3')-II (or nptII); confers resistance to neomycin, kanamycin, and G418 (Geneticin®)
   8211..8351    +  CDS            G3PG_TRYCR (fragment): Experimental evidence at protein level: Swiss-Prot protein existence level 1. From Trypanosoma cruzi.
   8809..8827    +  promoter       ADH1 promoter (fragment): S. cerevisiae ADH1; promoter for alcohol dehydrogenase 1
   8986..9004    -  promoter       T3 promoter: promoter for bacteriophage T3 RNA polymerase
   9047..9069    -  protein_bind   lac operator (fragment): The lac repressor binds to the lac operator to inhibit transcription in E. coli. This inhibition can be relieved by adding lactose or isopropyl-β-D-thiogalactopyranoside (IPTG). lac repressor encoded by lacI
   9073..9103    -  promoter       lac promoter: promoter for the E. coli lac operon
   9118..9139    -  protein_bind   CAP binding site: CAP binding activates transcription in the presence of cAMP. E. coli catabolite activator protein
   9152..9244    -  CDS            lacI (fragment): lac repressor; lacI; The lac repressor binds to the lac operator to inhibit transcription in E. coli. This inhibition can be relieved by adding lactose or isopropyl-β-D-thiogalactopyranoside (IPTG).
   9427..10015   -  rep_origin     ori: high-copy-number ColE1/pMB1/pBR322/pUC origin of replication
  10186..11046   -  CDS            AmpR: β-lactamase; bla; confers resistance to ampicillin, carbenicillin, and related antibiotics
  11047..11151   -  promoter       AmpR promoter: bla
