[The description below was written by a language model from this plasmid's Addgene catalogue record and pLannotate feature annotations shown in this document.]
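Description:
Cas9/pTREX-n is a CRISPR expression plasmid for genome editing in the protozoan parasite Trypanosoma cruzi, built on the pTREX-n backbone, which itself rests on a pBluescript-type scaffold. In E. coli it is maintained at high copy from a ColE1/pUC origin with ampicillin selection (AmpR and its bla promoter). Remnants of the cloning vector are also annotated: an f1 origin, lacZα fragment, lac promoter/operator, and flanking T7 and T3 promoters. Selection in the parasite relies on a NeoR/KanR (aminoglycoside phosphotransferase) cassette conferring G418 resistance.

The payload is a roughly 5 kb fusion gene derived from pMJ920, encoding Streptococcus pyogenes Cas9 followed by an HA tag, two nuclear localization signals and GFP. The GFP portion is picked up by the automated annotation as an EGFP-family fragment. This arrangement allows nuclear targeting of the nuclease and visual or immunological tracking of its expression. A C4239T substitution removes an internal BamHI site from the open reading frame, so that BamHI can be used to insert a chosen sgRNA for co-expression with Cas9 from the same plasmid. Short T. cruzi glycosomal GAPDH-derived fragments lie immediately downstream of both the Cas9-GFP and neomycin resistance genes, a placement that suggests they belong to flanking regions providing mRNA processing signals in trypanosomes. The promoter driving the fusion gene is not annotated or stated in the record, although about 1 kb of unannotated sequence sits upstream of Cas9. Brief hits to rice actin, HSV TK and yeast ADH1 promoters are very short fragments and are probably spurious matches. The plasmid was used in work disrupting the paraflagellar rod protein 1 and 2 genes in T. cruzi.
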