Addgene plasmid #68708: Cas9/pTREX-n
Purpose: Expresses the fusion gene CAS9-HA-2xNLS-GFP in the pTREX-n backbone. This vector is used for cloning a specific sgRNA by BamHI, to be co-expressed with Cas9 for genome editing in Trypanosoma cruzi.
Depositing lab: Roberto Docampo. Publication: CRISPR/Cas9-Induced Disruption of Paraflagellar Rod Protein 1 and 2 Genes in Trypanosoma cruzi Reveals Their Role in Flagellar Attachment. Lander N, Li ZH, Niyogi S, Docampo R. MBio. 2015 Jul 21;6(4). pii: e01012-15. doi: 10.1128/mBio.01012-15. PubMed 26199333.
Backbone
  Vector backbone: pTREX-n
  Backbone manufacturer: Vazquez and Levin., 1999
  Backbone size w/o insert (bp): 6227
  Total vector size (bp): 11173
  Modifications to backbone: Cloning of gene Cas9-HA-2xNLS-GFP mutated (C4239T) into pTREX-n vector
  Vector type: CRISPR
  Selectable markers: Neomycin (select with G418)
Growth in bacteria
  Bacterial resistance: Ampicillin, 100 μg/mL
  Growth temperature: 37°C
  Growth strain: DH5alpha
  Copy number: High Copy
Gene/Insert
  Gene/Insert name: Fusion gene Cas9-HA-2xNLS-GFP from vector pMJ920 (Addgene) . (alt name: Cas9-GFP)
  Species: Synthetic; Streptococcus pyogenes
  Insert size (bp): 4975
  Mutation: C4239T mutation that eliminates a BamHI restriction site on the Cas9-GFP ORF.
  Tag / fusion protein: Fusion gene Cas9-HA-2xNLS-GFP from vector pMJ920 (Addgene)
Resource information
  A portion of this plasmid was derived from a plasmid made by: The gene was cloned by Dr. Noelia Lander in my laboratory. The sequence was obtained from vector pMJ920 (Addgene), kindly provided by Dr. Vasant Muralidharan (University of Georgia, Athens, GA).
Terms and licenses: Academic/Nonprofit Terms; Industry Terms: Not Available to Industry
How to cite: Cas9/pTREX-n was a gift from Roberto Docampo (Addgene plasmid # 68708 ; http://n2t.net/addgene:68708 ; RRID:Addgene_68708)
