>Addgene plasmid #68708 | Cas9/pTREX-n | addgene partial sequence | sequence record 123986 | hSpCas9-R1 5'-CGCTCGTGCTTCTTATCCTC-3'
TCTGTGGAAGAAGCTGTCGTCCACCTTGGCCATCTCGTTGCTGAAGATCTCTTGCAGATAGCAGATCCGG
TTCTTCCGTCTGGTGTATCTTCTTCTGGCGGTTCTCTTCAGCCGGGTGGCCTCGGCTGTTTCTCCGCTGT
CGAACAGCAGGGCGCCGATCAGGTTCTTCTTGATGCTGTGCCGGTCGGTGTTGCCCAGCACCTTGAATTT
CTTGCTGGGCACCTTGTACTCGTCGGTGATCACGGCCCAGCCCACAGAGTTGGTGCCGATGTCCAGGCCG
ATGCTGTACTTCTTGTCCATTCTAGACAAGACAACTTATAGAGCAAAAAAAAAAAAGAAAAGACATCATA
AAAGAAGTTGGAAAAGAAAAAAGGTAAAAACAATTTAACACAACAATAATAAGTGGATAAAACAACAAAG
AAAAAGTATTATAATAACAATCATAATAATTTCGCTTTCGTGCGTGAAAATGTTTCTTAGTGAATCCGCT
GCATATTTTGAAGAAACTCGTTGGGGGATCCACTAGAACTCTTGCACAGACTTGGCATCCACACGGCGCT
TTGACTCCCCTTCTGAAAAAAAAAGAACACGTTGATTCCCCTTTTGATTTCCCACGAATGCGAAGCACAA
TTCACGCACAGCCAACGGCAGGGAGAGACGATAAGGTAAAATACACACAAGTGGTGGAATCACAAAAGGA
CACGCACAGCACGCAAATAAACATTGCACACGGCATGACATTTTGCGACCCACACACAATGTGTACACTA
CAATTATATGAAAATCCCTCCCCCATTCCGCGGGTGCGCCGCAAAGGGCCAAAA
