>Addgene plasmid #68708 | Cas9/pTREX-n | addgene partial sequence | sequence record 123987 | pPR244-F 5'-CCTCGAGGTCGACGGTATC-3'
TTGTACAGCTCGTCCATGCCGAGAGTGATCCCGGCGGCGGTCACGAACTCCAGCAGGACCATGTGATCGC
GCTTCTCGTTGGGGTCTTTGCTCAGCTTGGACTGGGTGCTCAGGTAGTGGTTGTCGGGCAGCAGCACGGG
GCCGTCGCCGATGGGGGTGTTCTGCTGGTAGTGGTCGGCGAGCTGCACGCTGCCGTCCTCGACGTTGTGG
CGGATCTTGAAGTTCGCCTTGATGCCGTTCTTCTGCTTGTCGGCCGTGATATAGACGTTGTGGCTGTTGA
AGTTGTACTCCAGCTTGTGCCCCAGGATGTTGCCGTCCTCCTTGAAGTCGATGCCCTTCAGCTCGATGCG
GTTCACCAGGGTGTCGCCCTCGAACTTCACCTCGGCGCGGGTCTTGTAGGTGCCGTCGTCCTTGAAGGAG
ATGGTGCGCTCCTGGACGTAGCCTTCGGGCATGGCGGACTTGAAGAAGTCGTGCTGCTTCATGTGGTCGG
GGTAGCGGCTGAAGCACTGCACGCCGTAGGTCAGGGTGGTCACGAGGGTGGGCCAGGGCACGGGCAGCTT
GCCGGTGGTGCAGATGAACTTCAGGGTCAGCTTGCCGTTGGTGGCATCGCCCTCGCCCTCGCCGCGCACG
CTGAACTTGTGGCCGTTTACGTCGCCGTCCAGCTCGACCAGGATGGGCACCACCCCGGTGAACAGCTCCT
CGCCCTTGCTCACAGATCCGCTGCTGCCGTTGCTCCCACTACCAATGCCGTCCACTTTCCGCTTTTTCTT
AGGATCTTCCACCTTGCGTTTTTTCTTGGGGGAGCCGCTGCCCAGGCTGGCATAATCGGGCACGTCATAG
GGATAGGCGTCGCCTCCCAGCTGAGACAGGTCGATCCGTGTCTCGTACAGGCCGGTGATGCTCTGGTG
