>Addgene plasmid #68708 | Cas9/pTREX-n | addgene partial sequence | sequence record 123988 | C-ter-GFP 5'-CTCCTCGCCCTTGCTCAC-3'
TGCTCCCACTACCAATGCCGTCCACTTTCCGCTTTTTCTTAGGATCTTCCACCTTGCGTTTTTTCTTGGG
GGAGCCGCTGCCCAGGCTGGCATAATCGGGCACGTCATAGGGATAGGCGTCGCCTCCCAGCTGAGACAGG
TCGATCCGTGTCTCGTACAGGCCGGTGATGCTCTGGTGGATCAGGGTGGCGTCCAGCACCTCTTTGGTGC
TGGTGTACCTCTTCCGGTCGATGGTGGTGTCAAAGTACTTGAAGGCGGCAGGGGCTCCCAGATTGGTCAG
GGTAAACAGGTGGATGATATTCTCGGCCTGCTCTCTGATAGGCTTGTCTCTGTGCTTGTTGTAGGCGCTC
AGCACCTTGTCCAGATTAGCGTCGGCCAGGATCACTCTCTTGGAGAACTCGCTGATCTGCTCGATGATCT
CGTCCAGGTAGTGTTTGTGCTGTTCCACAAACAGCTGTTTCTGCTCATTATCCTCGGGGGAGCCCTTCAG
CTTCTCATAGTGGCTGGCCAGGTACAGGAAGTTCACATATTTGGAGGGCAGGGCCAGTTCGTTTCCCTTC
TGCAGTTCGCCGGCAGAGGCCAGCATTCTCTTCCGGCCGTTTTCCAGCTCGAACAGGGAGTACTTAGGCA
GCTTGATGATCAGGTCCTTTTTCACTTCTTTGTAGCCCTTGGCTTCCAGAAAGTCGATGGGATTCTTCTC
GAAGCTGCTTCTTTCCATGATGGTGATCCCCAGCAGCTCTTTCACACTCTTCAGTTTCTTGGACTTGCCC
TTTTCCACTTTGGCCACCACCAGCACAGAATAGGCCACGGTGGGGCTGTCGAAGCCGCCGTACTTCTTAG
GGTCCCAGTCCTTCTTTCTGGCGATCAGCTTGTCGCTGTTCCTCTTGGGCAGGATAGACTCT
